>Addgene plasmid #89707 | pCMV-ZFN-AAVS1 | addgene full sequence | sequence record 178189 | Addgene NGS Result
GCCCAATACGCAAACCGCCTCTCCCCGCGCGTTGGCCGATTCATTAATGCAGCTGGCACGACAGGTTTCC
CGACTGGAAAGCGGGCAGTGAGCGCAACGCAATTAATGTGAGTTAGCTCACTCATTAGGCACCCCAGGCT
TTACACTTTATGCTTCCGGCTCGTATGTTGTGTGGAATTGTGAGCGGATAACAATTTCACACAGGAAACA
GCTATGACCATGATTACGCCAAGCTTGGCCCATTGCATACGTTGTATCCATATCATAATATGTACATTTA
TATTGGCTCATGTCCAACATTACCGCCATGTTGACATTGATTATTGACTAGTTATTAATAGTAATCAATT
ACGGGGTCATTAGTTCATAGCCCATATATGGAGTTCCGCGTTACATAACTTACGGTAAATGGCCCGCCTG
GCTGACCGCCCAACGACCCCCGCCCATTGACGTCAATAATGACGTATGTTCCCATAGTAACGCCAATAGG
GACTTTCCATTGACGTCAATGGGTGGAGTATTTACGGTAAACTGCCCACTTGGCAGTACATCAAGTGTAT
CATATGCCAAGTACGCCCCCTATTGACGTCAATGACGGTAAATGGCCCGCCTGGCATTATGCCCAGTACA
TGACCTTATGGGACTTTCCTACTTGGCAGTACATCTACGTATTAGTCATCGCTATTACCATGGTGATGCG
GTTTTGGCAGTACATCAATGGGCGTGGATAGCGGTTTGACTCACGGGGATTTCCAAGTCTCCACCCCATT
GACGTCAATGGGAGTTTGTTTTGGCACCAAAATCAACGGGACTTTCCAAAATGTCGTAACAACTCCGCCC
CATTGACGCAAATGGGCGGTAGGCGTGTACGGTGGGAGGTCTATATAAGCAGAGCTCGTTTAGTGAACCG
TCAGATCGCCTGGAGACGCCATCCACGCTGTTTTGACCTCCATAGAAGACACCGGGACCGATCCAGCCTC
CGCGGCCGGGAACGGTGCATTGGAACGCGGATTCCCCGTGCCAAGAGTGACGTAAGTACCGCCTATAGAG
TCTATAGGCCCACCCCCTTGGCTTCTTATGCGACGGATCTGCCTGCAGCCATGGATTACAAGGATGACGA
TGACAAGGGCGCCCCCAAGAAGAAGAGGAAGGTGGGCATTCACGGGAATTCCGCCGCTATGGCTGAGAGG
CCCTTCCAGTGTCGAATCTGCATGCGTAACTTCAGTTACAACTGGCACCTCCAGCGCCACATCCGCACCC
ACACAGGCGAGAAGCCTTTTGCCTGTGACATTTGTGGGAGGAAGTTTGCCCGCTCCGACCACCTGACCAC
CCATACCAAGATACACACCGGTTCTCAGAAGCCCTTCCAGTGTCGAATCTGCATGCGTAACTTCAGTCAC
AACTACGCCCGCGACTGCCACATCCGCACCCACACAGGCGAGAAGCCTTTTGCCTGTGACATTTGTGGGA
GGAAGTTTGCCCAGAACTCCACCCGCATCGGCCATACCAAGATACACCTGCGGGGATCCCAGCTGGTGAA
GAGCGAGCTGGAGGAGAAGAAGTCCGAGCTGCGGCACAAGCTGAAGTACGTGCCCCACGAGTACATCGAG
CTGATCGAGATCGCCAGGAACAGCACCCAGGACCGCATCCTGGAGATGAAGGTGATGGAGTTCTTCATGA
AGGTGTACGGCTACAGGGGAAAGCACCTGGGCGGAAGCAGAAAGCCTGACGGCGCCATCTATACAGTGGG
CAGCCCCATCGATTACGGCGTGATCGTGGACACAAAGGCCTACAGCGGCGGCTACAATCTGCCTATCGGC
CAGGCCGACGAGATGGAGAGATACGTGGAGGAGAACCAGACCCGGAATAAGCACCTCAACCCCAACGAGT
GGTGGAAGGTGTACCCTAGCAGCGTGACCGAGTTCAAGTTCCTGTTCGTGAGCGGCCACTTCAAGGGCAA
CTACAAGGCCCAGCTGACCAGGCTGAACCACATCACCAACTGCAATGGCGCCGTGCTGAGCGTGGAGGAG
CTGCTGATCGGCGGCGAGATGATCAAAGCCGGCACCCTGACACTGGAGGAGGTGCGGCGCAAGTTCAACA
ACGGCGAGATCAACTTCAGATCTGGCGGCGGAGAGGGCAGAGGAAGTCTTCTAACATGCGGTGACGTGGA
GGAGAATCCCGGCCCTAGGATGGGCTACCCATACGATGTTCCAGATTACGCTGGCGCCCCCAAGAAGAAG
AGGAAGGTGGGCATTCACGGTCTAGACGCCGCTATGGCTGAGAGGCCCTTCCAGTGTCGAATCTGCATGC
GTAACTTCAGTCAGTCCTCCAACCTGGCCCGCCACATCCGCACCCACACAGGCGAGAAGCCTTTTGCCTG
TGACATTTGTGGGAGGAAGTTTGCCCGCACCGACTACCTGGTGGACCATACCAAGATACACACCGGTTCT
CAGAAGCCCTTCCAGTGTCGAATCTGCATGCGTAACTTCAGTTACAACACCCACCTGACCCGCCACATCC
GCACCCACACAGGCGAGAAGCCTTTTGCCTGTGACATTTGTGGGAGGAAGTTTGCCCAGGGCTACAACCT
GGCCGGCCATACCAAGATACACCTGCGGGCTAGCCAGCTGGTGAAGAGCGAGCTGGAGGAGAAGAAGTCC
GAGCTGCGGCACAAGCTGAAGTACGTGCCCCACGAGTACATCGAGCTGATCGAGATCGCCAGGAACAGCA
CCCAGGACCGCATCCTGGAGATGAAGGTGATGGAGTTCTTCATGAAGGTGTACGGCTACAGGGGAAAGCA
CCTGGGCGGAAGCAGAAAGCCTGACGGCGCCATCTATACAGTGGGCAGCCCCATCGATTACGGCGTGATC
GTGGACACAAAGGCCTACAGCGGCGGCTACAATCTGCCTATCGGCCAGGCCGACGAGATGCAGAGATACG
TGAAGGAGAACCAGACCCGGAATAAGCACATCAACCCCAACGAGTGGTGGAAGGTGTACCCTAGCAGCGT
GACCGAGTTCAAGTTCCTGTTCGTGAGCGGCCACTTCAAGGGCAACTACAAGGCCCAGCTGACCAGGCTG
AACCACAAAACCAACTGCAATGGCGCCGTGCTGAGCGTGGAGGAGCTGCTGATCGGCGGCGAGATGATCA
AAGCCGGCACCCTGACACTGGAGGAGGTGCGGCGCAAGTTCAACAACGGCGAGATCAACTTCTGATAAGG
TACCGAGCTCGAATTAACTTGTTTATTGCAGCTTATAATGGTTACAAATAAAGCAATAGCATCACAAATT
TCACAAATAAAGCATTTTTTTCACTGCATTCTAGTTGTGGTTTGTCCAAACTCATCAATGTATCTTATCA
TGTCTGGATCAATTCACTGGCCGTCGTTTTACAACGTCGTGACTGGGAAAACCCTGGCGTTACCCAACTT
AATCGCCTTGCAGCACATCCCCCTTTCGCCAGCTGGCGTAATAGCGAAGAGGCCCGCACCGATCGCCCTT
CCCAACAGTTGCGCAGCCTGAATGGCGAATGGCGCCTGATGCGGTATTTTCTCCTTACGCATCTGTGCGG
TATTTCACACCGCATATGGTGCACTCTCAGTACAATCTGCTCTGATGCCGCATAGTTAAGCCAGCCCCGA
CACCCGCCAACACCCGCTGACGCGCCCTGACGGGCTTGTCTGCTCCCGGCATCCGCTTACAGACAAGCTG
TGACCGTCTCCGGGAGCTGCATGTGTCAGAGGTTTTCACCGTCATCACCGAAACGCGCGAGACGAAAGGG
CCTCGTGATACGCCTATTTTTATAGGTTAATGTCATGATAATAATGGTTTCTTAGACGTCAGGTGGCACT
TTTCGGGGAAATGTGCGCGGAACCCCTATTTGTTTATTTTTCTAAATACATTCAAATATGTATCCGCTCA
TGAGACAATAACCCTGATAAATGCTTCAATAATATTGAAAAAGGAAGAGTATGAGTATTCAACATTTCCG
TGTCGCCCTTATTCCCTTTTTTGCGGCATTTTGCCTTCCTGTTTTTGCTCACCCAGAAACGCTGGTGAAA
GTAAAAGATGCTGAAGATCAGTTGGGTGCACGAGTGGGTTACATCGAACTGGATCTCAACAGCGGTAAGA
TCCTTGAGAGTTTTCGCCCCGAAGAACGTTTTCCAATGATGAGCACTTTTAAAGTTCTGCTATGTGGCGC
GGTATTATCCCGTATTGACGCCGGGCAAGAGCAACTCGGTCGCCGCATACACTATTCTCAGAATGACTTG
GTTGAGTACTCACCAGTCACAGAAAAGCATCTTACGGATGGCATGACAGTAAGAGAATTATGCAGTGCTG
CCATAACCATGAGTGATAACACTGCGGCCAACTTACTTCTGACAACGATCGGAGGACCGAAGGAGCTAAC
CGCTTTTTTGCACAACATGGGGGATCATGTAACTCGCCTTGATCGTTGGGAACCGGAGCTGAATGAAGCC
ATACCAAACGACGAGCGTGACACCACGATGCCTGTAGCAATGGCAACAACGTTGCGCAAACTATTAACTG
GCGAACTACTTACTCTAGCTTCCCGGCAACAATTAATAGACTGGATGGAGGCGGATAAAGTTGCAGGACC
ACTTCTGCGCTCGGCCCTTCCGGCTGGCTGGTTTATTGCTGATAAATCTGGAGCCGGTGAGCGTGGGTCT
CGCGGTATCATTGCAGCACTGGGGCCAGATGGTAAGCCCTCCCGTATCGTAGTTATCTACACGACGGGGA
GTCAGGCAACTATGGATGAACGAAATAGACAGATCGCTGAGATAGGTGCCTCACTGATTAAGCATTGGTA
ACTGTCAGACCAAGTTTACTCATATATACTTTAGATTGATTTAAAACTTCATTTTTAATTTAAAAGGATC
TAGGTGAAGATCCTTTTTGATAATCTCATGACCAAAATCCCTTAACGTGAGTTTTCGTTCCACTGAGCGT
CAGACCCCGTAGAAAAGATCAAAGGATCTTCTTGAGATCCTTTTTTTCTGCGCGTAATCTGCTGCTTGCA
AACAAAAAAACCACCGCTACCAGCGGTGGTTTGTTTGCCGGATCAAGAGCTACCAACTCTTTTTCCGAAG
GTAACTGGCTTCAGCAGAGCGCAGATACCAAATACTGTTCTTCTAGTGTAGCCGTAGTTAGGCCACCACT
TCAAGAACTCTGTAGCACCGCCTACATACCTCGCTCTGCTAATCCTGTTACCAGTGGCTGCTGCCAGTGG
CGATAAGTCGTGTCTTACCGGGTTGGACTCAAGACGATAGTTACCGGATAAGGCGCAGCGGTCGGGCTGA
ACGGGGGGTTCGTGCACACAGCCCAGCTTGGAGCGAACGACCTACACCGAACTGAGATACCTACAGCGTG
AGCTATGAGAAAGCGCCACGCTTCCCGAAGGGAGAAAGGCGGACAGGTATCCGGTAAGCGGCAGGGTCGG
AACAGGAGAGCGCACGAGGGAGCTTCCAGGGGGAAACGCCTGGTATCTTTATAGTCCTGTCGGGTTTCGC
CACCTCTGACTTGAGCGTCGATTTTTGTGATGCTCGTCAGGGGGGCGGAGCCTATGGAAAAACGCCAGCA
ACGCGGCCTTTTTACGGTTCCTGGCCTTTTGCTGGCCTTTTGCTCACATGTTCTTTCCTGCGTTATCCCC
TGATTCTGTGGATAACCGTATTACCGCCTTTGAGTGAGCTGATACCGCTCGCCGCAGCCGAACGACCGAG
CGCAGCGAGTCAGTGAGCGAGGAAGCGGAAGAGC
Features (pLannotate 1.2.2; 22 found; start..end, strand, type, name):
    104..125     +  protein_bind   CAP binding site: CAP binding activates transcription in the presence of cAMP. E. coli catabolite activator protein
    140..170     +  promoter       lac promoter: promoter for the E. coli lac operon
    178..194     +  protein_bind   lac operator: The lac repressor binds to the lac operator to inhibit transcription in E. coli. This inhibition can be relieved by adding lactose or isopropyl-β-D-thiogalactopyranoside (IPTG). lac repressor encoded by lacI
    313..692     +  enhancer       CMV enhancer: human cytomegalovirus immediate early enhancer
    693..896     +  promoter       CMV promoter: human cytomegalovirus (CMV) immediate early promoter
   1032..1081    +  intron         CMV intron (fragment): modified intron A from human cytomegalovirus
   1104..1127    +  CDS            FLAG: FLAG® epitope tag, followed by an enterokinase cleavage site
   1190..1226    +  CDS            ZFHD1 (DNA binding domain) (fragment): composite human DNA-binding domain composed of domains from the transcription factors Zif268 and Oct-1 (Pomerantz et al., 1995)
   1356..1398    +  CDS            ZFHD1 (DNA binding domain) (fragment): composite human DNA-binding domain composed of domains from the transcription factors Zif268 and Oct-1 (Pomerantz et al., 1995)
   1530..2117    +  CDS            fokIR (fragment): T2F1_PLAOK - Also known as rfoKI. Experimental evidence at protein level: Swiss-Prot protein existence level 1. Recognizes the double-stranded sequence 5'-GGATG-3'/3'-CATCC- 5' and cleaves respectively 14 bases after G-1 and 13 bases before C-1. From Planomicrobium okeanokoites (Planococcus okeanokoites) (Flavobacterium okeanokoites).
   2196..2222    +  CDS            3xHA (fragment): three tandem HA epitope tags
   2285..2322    +  CDS            ZFHD1 (DNA binding domain) (fragment): composite human DNA-binding domain composed of domains from the transcription factors Zif268 and Oct-1 (Pomerantz et al., 1995)
   2625..3212    +  CDS            fokIR (fragment): T2F1_PLAOK - Also known as rfoKI. Experimental evidence at protein level: Swiss-Prot protein existence level 1. Recognizes the double-stranded sequence 5'-GGATG-3'/3'-CATCC- 5' and cleaves respectively 14 bases after G-1 and 13 bases before C-1. From Planomicrobium okeanokoites (Planococcus okeanokoites) (Flavobacterium okeanokoites).
   3219..3235    -  misc_feature   MCS (fragment): pUC18/19 multiple cloning site
   3236..3370    +  polyA_signal   SV40 poly(A) signal: SV40 polyadenylation signal
   3372..3529    +  CDS            lacZα (fragment): LacZα fragment of β-galactosidase; lacZ fragment
   3535..3634    -  misc_feature   bom (fragment): basis of mobility region from pBR322
   3736..3771    -  CDS            rop (fragment): Rop protein, which maintains plasmids at low copy number; rop
   3866..3970    +  promoter       AmpR promoter: bla
   3971..4831    +  CDS            AmpR: β-lactamase; bla; confers resistance to ampicillin, carbenicillin, and related antibiotics
   5002..5590    +  rep_origin     ori: high-copy-number ColE1/pMB1/pBR322/pUC origin of replication
   5773..91      +  CDS            lacI (fragment) (across the origin): lac repressor; lacI; The lac repressor binds to the lac operator to inhibit transcription in E. coli. This inhibition can be relieved by adding lactose or isopropyl-β-D-thiogalactopyranoside (IPTG).
