[The description below was written by a language model from this plasmid's Addgene catalogue record and pLannotate feature annotations shown in this document.]
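Description:
pCMV-ZFN-AAVS1 is a mammalian expression plasmid of about 5.8 kb, built on the pCMVpA backbone, that delivers a zinc finger nuclease pair directed against the human AAVS1 locus. It is propagated in E. coli as a high-copy plasmid through a ColE1/pUC-type origin and selected with ampicillin via the β-lactamase gene. Remnants of pUC-derived sequence (lac promoter and operator, lacZα, lacI, bom and rop fragments) are also annotated, but these are backbone leftovers with no role in the mammalian payload.

The expression cassette is driven by the human cytomegalovirus immediate early enhancer and promoter, followed by a short fragment of CMV intron A, and terminated by an SV40 polyadenylation signal. The roughly 2.1 kb insert, cloned between PstI and Acc65I sites, contains two similar units in the same orientation. The first begins with a FLAG epitope, followed by regions with zinc finger similarity (annotated as short matches to the Zif268-derived ZFHD1 domain) and a FokI endonuclease cleavage domain. The second begins with an HA epitope, again followed by zinc finger sequence and a second FokI domain. This layout fits the way ZFNs work: left and right monomers bind adjacent half-sites, and their FokI domains dimerise to make a double-strand break. The distinct tags should allow each monomer to be detected separately. The record does not annotate what lies in the short gap between the two units, so how both are produced from the single promoter is not stated.

The plasmid is intended for transfection into human cells to cut AAVS1, a commonly used safe-harbour site, typically to stimulate insertion of donor DNA. The associated work compared nuclease types in gene editing of human lymphoid cells.
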