Addgene plasmid #89707: pCMV-ZFN-AAVS1
Purpose: Mammalian expression plasmid for zinc finger nuclease targeting human AAVS1 locus
Depositing lab: Dmitriy Mazurov. Depositing organization: Institute of Gene Biology (RAS). Publication: Gene Editing in Human Lymphoid Cells: Role for Donor DNA, Type of Genomic Nuclease and Cell Selection Method. Zotova A, Lopatukhina E, Filatov A, Khaitov M, Mazurov D. Viruses. 2017 Nov 2;9(11). pii: v9110325. doi: 10.3390/v9110325. PubMed 29099045.
Backbone
  Vector backbone: pCMVpA
  Total vector size (bp): 5772
  Vector type: Mammalian Expression
Growth in bacteria
  Bacterial resistance: Ampicillin, 100 μg/mL
  Growth temperature: 37°C
  Growth strain: DH5alpha
  Copy number: High Copy
Gene/Insert
  Gene/Insert name: ZFN-AAVS1
  Insert size (bp): 2127
  Promoter: CMV
  Cloning method: Restriction Enzyme; 5′ cloning site PstI (unknown if destroyed); 3′ cloning site Acc65I (unknown if destroyed)
  Sequencing primers: 5′ GACGCAAATGGGCGGTAG; 3′ CTATTGCTTTATTTGTAACCATTATAAGCTGC
Terms and licenses: Academic/Nonprofit Terms; Industry Terms: Not Available to Industry
How to cite: pCMV-ZFN-AAVS1 was a gift from Dmitriy Mazurov (Addgene plasmid # 89707 ; http://n2t.net/addgene:89707 ; RRID:Addgene_89707)
